Addgene plasmid #140445: nCas9-PPE
Purpose: For plant prime editing in wheat plants or monocotyledons protoplasts
Depositing lab: Caixia Gao. Depositing organization: Institute of Genetics and Developmental Biology, Chinese Academy of Sciences. Publication: Prime genome editing in rice and wheat. Lin Q, Zong Y, Xue C, Wang S, Jin S, Zhu Z, Wang Y, Anzalone AV, Raguram A, Doman JL, Liu DR, Gao C. Nat Biotechnol. 2020 May;38(5):582-585. doi: 10.1038/s41587-020-0455-x. Epub 2020 Mar 16. PubMed 32393904.
Backbone
  Vector backbone: pJIT163-Ubi-GFP
  Backbone manufacturer: Qi-Jun Chen
  Vector type: Plant Expression, CRISPR
Growth in bacteria
  Bacterial resistance: Ampicillin, 100 μg/mL
  Growth temperature: 37°C
  Growth strain: DH5alpha
  Copy number: High Copy
Gene/Insert
  Gene/Insert name: nCas9(H840A)-M-MLV (alt name: NLS-nCas9(H840A)-NLS-32aa linker-M-MLV-NLS)
  Species: M. musculus (mouse); Streptococcus pyogene
  Mutation: H840A for Cas9; D200N, T306K, W313F, T330P and L603W for M-MLV
  Promoter: maize Ubiquitin-1
  Cloning method: Gibson Cloning
  Sequencing primers: 5′ n/a
Terms and licenses: Academic/Nonprofit Terms; Industry Terms: Not Available to Industry
How to cite: nCas9-PPE was a gift from Caixia Gao (Addgene plasmid # 140445 ; http://n2t.net/addgene:140445 ; RRID:Addgene_140445)
