[The description below was written by a language model from this plasmid's Addgene catalogue record and pLannotate feature annotations shown in this document.]
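Description:
nCas9-PPE is a plant expression plasmid of about 11.3 kb, built on the pJIT163-Ubi-GFP backbone, that supplies the protein component of a plant prime editor for use in wheat plants or monocot protoplasts. It is propagated in E. coli as a high-copy plasmid through a ColE1/pUC-type origin and is selected with ampicillin via the β-lactamase gene and its native promoter. Remnants of the lac promoter, operator, CAP binding site and a short lacI fragment are also annotated; these are cloning-vector leftovers with no evident role in plant expression. The feature table lists no plant selectable marker and no T-DNA borders, which fits direct DNA delivery rather than Agrobacterium-mediated transfer, though the record does not state the delivery method.

The payload is a single expression cassette in which the maize Ubiquitin-1 promoter, a strong constitutive promoter widely used in monocots, drives a fusion protein terminated by the cauliflower mosaic virus poly(A) signal. The fusion is arranged as NLS–nCas9(H840A)–NLS–32-amino-acid linker–M-MLV reverse transcriptase–NLS. The H840A change inactivates the HNH nuclease domain of Streptococcus pyogenes Cas9, so the enzyme nicks only one DNA strand. The reverse transcriptase carries the D200N, T306K, W313F, T330P and L603W substitutions; it is annotated automatically as a gag-pol fragment of Moloney murine leukemia virus, and the integrase text in that annotation is simply inherited from the polyprotein database entry. In prime editing, the nicked strand primes reverse transcription from a template carried on an extended guide RNA, writing the desired edit into the genome. No guide RNA cassette is annotated here, so the guide would have to come from a separate construct.
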