Features (pLannotate 1.2.2; 11 found; start..end, strand, type, name):
      1..1987    +  promoter       Ubi promoter: maize polyubiquitin gene promoter
   2018..6118    +  CDS            cas9: CAS9_STRP1 - Also known as csn1 From Streptococcus pyogenes serotype M1.
   6254..8284    +  CDS            gag-pol (fragment): POL_MLVMS - Experimental evidence at protein level: Swiss-Prot protein existence level 1. [Integrase]: Catalyzes viral DNA integration into the host chromosome, by performing a series of DNA cutting and joining reactions. This enzyme activity takes place after virion entry into a cell and reverse transcription of the RNA genome in dsDNA. The first step in the integration process is 3' processing. This step requires a complex comprising the viral genome, matrix protein and integrase. This complex is called the pre-integration complex (PIC). The integrase protein removes 2 nucleotides from each
   8377..8553    +  polyA_signal   CaMV poly(A) signal: cauliflower mosaic virus polyadenylation signal
   9129..9151    -  protein_bind   lac operator (fragment): The lac repressor binds to the lac operator to inhibit transcription in E. coli. This inhibition can be relieved by adding lactose or isopropyl-β-D-thiogalactopyranoside (IPTG). lac repressor encoded by lacI
   9155..9185    -  promoter       lac promoter: promoter for the E. coli lac operon
   9200..9221    -  protein_bind   CAP binding site: CAP binding activates transcription in the presence of cAMP. E. coli catabolite activator protein
   9234..9326    -  CDS            lacI (fragment): lac repressor; lacI; The lac repressor binds to the lac operator to inhibit transcription in E. coli. This inhibition can be relieved by adding lactose or isopropyl-β-D-thiogalactopyranoside (IPTG).
   9509..10097   -  rep_origin     ori: high-copy-number ColE1/pMB1/pBR322/pUC origin of replication
  10268..11128   -  CDS            AmpR: β-lactamase; bla; confers resistance to ampicillin, carbenicillin, and related antibiotics
  11129..11233   -  promoter       AmpR promoter: bla
>Addgene plasmid #140445 | nCas9-PPE | addgene full sequence | sequence record 296171 | Addgene NGS Result
TGACCCGGTCGTGCCCCTCTCTAGAGATAATGAGCATTGCATGTCTAAGTTATAAAAAATTACCACATAT
TTTTTTTGTCACACTTGTTTGAAGTGCAGTTTATCTATCTTTATACATATATTTAAACTTTACTCTACGA
ATAATATAATCTATAGTACTACAATAATATCAGTGTTTTAGAGAATCATATAAATGAACAGTTAGACATG
GTCTAAAGGACAATTGAGTATTTTGACAACAGGACTCTACAGTTTTATCTTTTTAGTGTGCATGTGTTCT
CCTTTTTTTTTGCAAATAGCTTCACCTATATAATACTTCATCCATTTTATTAGTACATCCATTTAGGGTT
TAGGGTTAATGGTTTTTATAGACTAATTTTTTTAGTACATCTATTTTATTCTATTTTAGCCTCTAAATTA
AGAAAACTAAAACTCTATTTTAGTTTTTTTATTTAATAATTTAGATATAAAATAGAATAAAATAAAGTGA
CTAAAAATTAAACAAATACCCTTTAAGAAATTAAAAAAACTAAGGAAACATTTTTCTTGTTTCGAGTAGA
TAATGCCAGCCTGTTAAACGCCGTCGACGAGTCTAACGGACACCAACCAGCGAACCAGCAGCGTCGCGTC
GGGCCAAGCGAAGCAGACGGCACGGCATCTCTGTCGCTGCCTCTGGACCCCTCTCGATCGAGAGTTCCGC
TCCACCGTTGGACTTGCTCCGCTGTCGGCATCCAGAAATTGCGTGGCGGAGCGGCAGACGTGAGCCGGCA
CGGCAGGCGGCCTCCTCCTCCTCTCACGGCACCGGCAGCTACGGGGGATTCCTTTCCCACCGCTCCTTCG
CTTTCCCTTCCTCGCCCGCCGTAATAAATAGACACCCCCTCCACACCCTCTTTCCCCAACCTCGTGTTGT
TCGGAGCGCACACACACACAACCAGATCTCCCCCAAATCCACCCGTCGGCACCTCCGCTTCAAGGTACGC
CGCTCGTCCTCCCCCCCCCCCCCTCTCTACCTTCTCTAGATCGGCGTTCCGGTCCATGGTTAGGGCCCGG
TAGTTCTACTTCTGTTCATGTTTGTGTTAGATCCGTGTTTGTGTTAGATCCGTGCTGCTAGCGTTCGTAC
ACGGATGCGACCTGTACGTCAGACACGTTCTGATTGCTAACTTGCCAGTGTTTCTCTTTGGGGAATCCTG
GGATGGCTCTAGCCGTTCCGCAGACGGGATCGATTTCATGATTTTTTTTGTTTCGTTGCATAGGGTTTGG
TTTGCCCTTTTCCTTTATTTCAATATATGCCGTGCACTTGTTTGTCGGGTCATCTTTTCATGCTTTTTTT
TGTCTTGGTTGTGATGATGTGGTCTGGTTGGGCGGTCGTTCTAGATCGGAGTAGAATTAATTCTGTTTCA
AACTACCTGGTGGATTTATTAATTTTGGATCTGTATGTGTGTGCCATACATATTCATAGTTACGAATTGA
AGATGATGGATGGAAATATCGATCTAGGATAGGTATACATGTTGATGCGGGTTTTACTGATGCATATACA
GAGATGCTTTTTGTTCGCTTGGTTGTGATGATGTGGTGTGGTTGGGCGGTCGTTCATTCGTTCTAGATCG
GAGTAGAATACTGTTTCAAACTACCTGGTGTATTTATTAATTTTGGAACTGTATGTGTGTGTCATACATC
TTCATAGTTACGAGTTTAAGATGGATGGAAATATCGATCTAGGATAGGTATACATGTTGATGTGGGTTTT
ACTGATGCATATACATGATGGCATATGCAGCATCTATTCATATGCTCTAACCTTGAGTACCTATCTATTA
TAATAAACAAGTATGTTTTATAATTATTTTGATCTTGATATACTTGGATGATGGCATATGCAGCAGCTAT
ATGTGGATTTTTTTAGCCCTGCCTTCATACGCTATTTATTTGCTTGGTACTGTTTCTTTTGTCGATGCTC
ACCCTGTTGTTTGGTGTTACTTCTGCAAAGCTTATGCCTAAGAAAAAGAGAAAAGTGGACAAGAAGTACT
CGATCGGCCTCGATATTGGGACTAACTCTGTTGGCTGGGCCGTGATCACCGACGAGTACAAGGTGCCCTC
AAAGAAGTTCAAGGTCCTGGGCAACACCGATCGGCATTCCATCAAGAAGAATCTCATTGGCGCTCTCCTG
TTCGACAGCGGCGAGACGGCTGAGGCTACGCGGCTCAAGCGCACCGCCCGCAGGCGGTACACGCGCAGGA
AGAATCGCATCTGCTACCTGCAGGAGATTTTCTCCAACGAGATGGCGAAGGTTGACGATTCTTTCTTCCA
CAGGCTGGAGGAGTCATTCCTCGTGGAGGAGGATAAGAAGCACGAGCGGCATCCAATCTTCGGCAACATT
GTCGACGAGGTTGCCTACCACGAGAAGTACCCTACGATCTACCATCTGCGGAAGAAGCTCGTGGACTCCA
CAGATAAGGCGGACCTCCGCCTGATCTACCTCGCTCTGGCCCACATGATTAAGTTCAGGGGCCATTTCCT
GATCGAGGGGGATCTCAACCCGGACAATAGCGATGTTGACAAGCTGTTCATCCAGCTCGTGCAGACGTAC
AACCAGCTCTTCGAGGAGAACCCCATTAATGCGTCAGGCGTCGACGCGAAGGCTATCCTGTCCGCTAGGC
TCTCGAAGTCTCGGCGCCTCGAGAACCTGATCGCCCAGCTGCCGGGCGAGAAGAAGAACGGCCTGTTCGG
GAATCTCATTGCGCTCAGCCTGGGGCTCACGCCCAACTTCAAGTCGAATTTCGATCTCGCTGAGGACGCC
AAGCTGCAGCTCTCCAAGGACACATACGACGATGACCTGGATAACCTCCTGGCCCAGATCGGCGATCAGT
ACGCGGACCTGTTCCTCGCTGCCAAGAATCTGTCGGACGCCATCCTCCTGTCTGATATTCTCAGGGTGAA
CACCGAGATTACGAAGGCTCCGCTCTCAGCCTCCATGATCAAGCGCTACGACGAGCACCATCAGGATCTG
ACCCTCCTGAAGGCGCTGGTCAGGCAGCAGCTCCCCGAGAAGTACAAGGAGATCTTCTTCGATCAGTCGA
AGAACGGCTACGCTGGGTACATTGACGGCGGGGCCTCTCAGGAGGAGTTCTACAAGTTCATCAAGCCGAT
TCTGGAGAAGATGGACGGCACGGAGGAGCTGCTGGTGAAGCTCAATCGCGAGGACCTCCTGAGGAAGCAG
CGGACATTCGATAACGGCAGCATCCCACACCAGATTCATCTCGGGGAGCTGCACGCTATCCTGAGGAGGC
AGGAGGACTTCTACCCTTTCCTCAAGGATAACCGCGAGAAGATCGAGAAGATTCTGACTTTCAGGATCCC
GTACTACGTCGGCCCACTCGCTAGGGGCAACTCCCGCTTCGCTTGGATGACCCGCAAGTCAGAGGAGACG
ATCACGCCGTGGAACTTCGAGGAGGTGGTCGACAAGGGCGCTAGCGCTCAGTCGTTCATCGAGAGGATGA
CGAATTTCGACAAGAACCTGCCAAATGAGAAGGTGCTCCCTAAGCACTCGCTCCTGTACGAGTACTTCAC
AGTCTACAACGAGCTGACTAAGGTGAAGTATGTGACCGAGGGCATGAGGAAGCCGGCTTTCCTGTCTGGG
GAGCAGAAGAAGGCCATCGTGGACCTCCTGTTCAAGACCAACCGGAAGGTCACGGTTAAGCAGCTCAAGG
AGGACTACTTCAAGAAGATTGAGTGCTTCGATTCGGTCGAGATCTCTGGCGTTGAGGACCGCTTCAACGC
CTCCCTGGGGACCTACCACGATCTCCTGAAGATCATTAAGGATAAGGACTTCCTGGACAACGAGGAGAAT
GAGGATATCCTCGAGGACATTGTGCTGACACTCACTCTGTTCGAGGACCGGGAGATGATCGAGGAGCGCC
TGAAGACTTACGCCCATCTCTTCGATGACAAGGTCATGAAGCAGCTCAAGAGGAGGAGGTACACCGGCTG
GGGGAGGCTGAGCAGGAAGCTCATCAACGGCATTCGGGACAAGCAGTCCGGGAAGACGATCCTCGACTTC
CTGAAGAGCGATGGCTTCGCGAACCGCAATTTCATGCAGCTGATTCACGATGACAGCCTCACATTCAAGG
AGGATATCCAGAAGGCTCAGGTGAGCGGCCAGGGGGACTCGCTGCACGAGCATATCGCGAACCTCGCTGG
CTCGCCAGCTATCAAGAAGGGGATTCTGCAGACCGTGAAGGTTGTGGACGAGCTGGTGAAGGTCATGGGC
AGGCACAAGCCTGAGAACATCGTCATTGAGATGGCCCGGGAGAATCAGACCACGCAGAAGGGCCAGAAGA
ACTCACGCGAGAGGATGAAGAGGATCGAGGAGGGCATTAAGGAGCTGGGGTCCCAGATCCTCAAGGAGCA
CCCGGTGGAGAACACGCAGCTGCAGAATGAGAAGCTCTACCTGTACTACCTCCAGAATGGCCGCGATATG
TATGTGGACCAGGAGCTGGATATTAACAGGCTCAGCGATTACGACGTCGATGCCATCGTTCCACAGTCAT
TCCTGAAGGATGACTCCATTGACAACAAGGTCCTCACCAGGTCGGACAAGAACCGGGGCAAGTCTGATAA
TGTTCCTTCAGAGGAGGTCGTTAAGAAGATGAAGAACTACTGGCGCCAGCTCCTGAATGCCAAGCTGATC
ACGCAGCGGAAGTTCGATAACCTCACAAAGGCTGAGAGGGGCGGGCTCTCTGAGCTGGACAAGGCGGGCT
TCATCAAGAGGCAGCTGGTCGAGACACGGCAGATCACTAAGCACGTTGCGCAGATTCTCGACTCACGGAT
GAACACTAAGTACGATGAGAATGACAAGCTGATCCGCGAGGTGAAGGTCATCACCCTGAAGTCAAAGCTC
GTCTCCGACTTCAGGAAGGATTTCCAGTTCTACAAGGTTCGGGAGATCAACAATTACCACCATGCCCATG
ACGCGTACCTGAACGCGGTGGTCGGCACAGCTCTGATCAAGAAGTACCCAAAGCTCGAGAGCGAGTTCGT
GTACGGGGACTACAAGGTTTACGATGTGAGGAAGATGATCGCCAAGTCGGAGCAGGAGATTGGCAAGGCT
ACCGCCAAGTACTTCTTCTACTCTAACATTATGAATTTCTTCAAGACAGAGATCACTCTGGCCAATGGCG
AGATCCGGAAGCGCCCCCTCATCGAGACGAACGGCGAGACGGGGGAGATCGTGTGGGACAAGGGCAGGGA
TTTCGCGACCGTCAGGAAGGTTCTCTCCATGCCACAAGTGAATATCGTCAAGAAGACAGAGGTCCAGACT
GGCGGGTTCTCTAAGGAGTCAATTCTGCCTAAGCGGAACAGCGACAAGCTCATCGCCCGCAAGAAGGACT
GGGATCCGAAGAAGTACGGCGGGTTCGACAGCCCCACTGTGGCCTACTCGGTCCTGGTTGTGGCGAAGGT
TGAGAAGGGCAAGTCCAAGAAGCTCAAGAGCGTGAAGGAGCTGCTGGGGATCACGATTATGGAGCGCTCC
AGCTTCGAGAAGAACCCGATCGATTTCCTGGAGGCGAAGGGCTACAAGGAGGTGAAGAAGGACCTGATCA
TTAAGCTCCCCAAGTACTCACTCTTCGAGCTGGAGAACGGCAGGAAGCGGATGCTGGCTTCCGCTGGCGA
GCTGCAGAAGGGGAACGAGCTGGCTCTGCCGTCCAAGTATGTGAACTTCCTCTACCTGGCCTCCCACTAC
GAGAAGCTCAAGGGCAGCCCCGAGGACAACGAGCAGAAGCAGCTGTTCGTCGAGCAGCACAAGCATTACC
TCGACGAGATCATTGAGCAGATTTCCGAGTTCTCCAAGCGCGTGATCCTGGCCGACGCGAATCTGGATAA
GGTCCTCTCCGCGTACAACAAGCACCGCGACAAGCCAATCAGGGAGCAGGCTGAGAATATCATTCATCTC
TTCACCCTGACGAACCTCGGCGCCCCTGCTGCTTTCAAGTACTTCGACACAACTATCGATCGCAAGAGGT
ACACAAGCACTAAGGAGGTCCTGGACGCGACCCTCATCCACCAGTCGATTACCGGCCTCTACGAGACGCG
CATCGACCTGTCTCAGCTCGGGGGCGACGAATTCCCAAAGAAGAAGCGGAAGGTGGAGCTCAGCGGAGGA
TCTTCCGGAGGATCTAGCGGCTCCGAGACACCAGGAACATCCGAAAGCGCTACACCAGAATCTAGCGGAG
GCTCTTCCGGAGGATCTAGGCCTACCCTCAACATCGAGGATGAGTATCGCCTCCACGAAACCTCCAAAGA
ACCGGACGTGTCCCTCGGCAGCACATGGCTCAGCGACTTCCCACAAGCGTGGGCCGAAACCGGCGGCATG
GGCCTCGCCGTCCGCCAAGCCCCACTCATTATCCCGCTGAAGGCGACCTCCACACCGGTGTCCATCAAGC
AGTACCCGATGAGCCAAGAGGCGAGGCTCGGGATTAAGCCGCACATTCAGCGCCTCCTCGATCAAGGCAT
TCTCGTGCCGTGCCAATCCCCGTGGAATACACCACTCCTCCCGGTCAAAAAGCCGGGCACCAACGACTAT
CGCCCGGTCCAAGATCTCCGCGAGGTCAACAAGCGCGTGGAAGACATCCACCCGACCGTCCCGAACCCGT
ATAATCTGCTCTCCGGGCTCCCACCATCCCACCAGTGGTATACAGTGCTGGACCTCAAAGACGCCTTCTT
CTGTCTCCGCCTCCACCCAACAAGCCAGCCGCTCTTCGCCTTCGAGTGGCGCGACCCGGAGATGGGCATC
TCCGGCCAACTGACATGGACACGCCTCCCGCAAGGCTTCAAGAACAGCCCGACACTCTTCAACGAGGCGC
TCCATAGGGACCTCGCGGATTTTCGCATCCAGCATCCGGACCTCATCCTCCTCCAGTATGTGGATGATCT
CCTCCTCGCCGCGACCTCCGAGCTGGATTGTCAACAAGGCACACGCGCGCTCCTCCAAACACTCGGGAAC
CTCGGCTATCGCGCGTCCGCGAAAAAGGCCCAAATCTGCCAGAAGCAAGTGAAGTACCTCGGGTATCTGC
TCAAGGAAGGCCAACGCTGGCTCACCGAAGCGCGCAAAGAAACAGTGATGGGGCAACCGACACCGAAAAC
ACCACGCCAGCTGCGCGAGTTTCTCGGCAAAGCCGGCTTCTGTCGCCTCTTCATCCCGGGCTTTGCCGAG
ATGGCCGCGCCACTCTACCCACTCACCAAGCCGGGCACACTGTTTAACTGGGGGCCGGATCAGCAGAAAG
CCTACCAAGAGATCAAACAAGCGCTCCTCACCGCCCCAGCGCTCGGGCTCCCAGATCTCACAAAGCCGTT
CGAGCTGTTCGTCGATGAGAAGCAAGGCTACGCGAAGGGCGTGCTCACACAGAAGCTCGGCCCGTGGAGG
AGGCCAGTGGCCTATCTCTCCAAAAAACTCGATCCAGTGGCCGCCGGCTGGCCACCGTGTCTGCGCATGG
TCGCCGCGATTGCCGTGCTCACAAAGGATGCCGGCAAACTCACAATGGGCCAGCCGCTGGTGATCCTCGC
GCCACATGCCGTGGAAGCCCTCGTCAAACAGCCGCCGGATAGGTGGCTCTCCAATGCGCGCATGACCCAT
TACCAAGCGCTCCTCCTCGACACCGATCGCGTCCAGTTCGGCCCAGTGGTCGCCCTCAATCCGGCGACAC
TGCTGCCACTCCCAGAGGAGGGCCTCCAACACAACTGTCTGGATATTCTCGCGGAAGCGCATGGCACAAG
GCCAGACCTCACAGATCAACCGCTCCCGGATGCGGATCACACATGGTATACCGACGGCTCCTCTCTGCTC
CAAGAGGGCCAAAGGAAAGCCGGCGCCGCGGTGACCACAGAAACAGAAGTGATCTGGGCCAAGGCCCTCC
CAGCCGGCACATCCGCGCAAAGGGCGGAACTCATCGCGCTCACACAAGCCCTCAAGATGGCCGAGGGCAA
GAAGCTCAACGTCTACACAGACTCCCGCTATGCCTTCGCCACCGCCCACATTCACGGCGAAATCTATAGG
AGGCGCGGCTGGCTCACAAGCGAGGGGAAGGAGATCAAGAACAAGGATGAGATCCTCGCGCTGCTCAAGG
CCCTCTTTCTCCCGAAGCGCCTCTCCATCATCCACTGTCCGGGCCACCAAAAGGGGCACTCCGCGGAAGC
GAGGGGCAATAGGATGGCCGATCAAGCCGCGCGCAAAGCCGCGATTACCGAAACCCCAGACACATCCACC
CTCCTCATCGAAAACTCCTCCCCAAGCGGCGGCAGCCCGAAGAAGAAAAGGAAGGTGTGAGCGGCCGCGG
TACGCTGAAATCACCAGTCTCTCTCTACAAATCTATCTCTCTCTATTTTCTCCATAAATAATGTGTGAGT
AGTTTCCCGATAAGGGAAATTAGGGTTCTTATAGGGTTTCGCTCATGTGTTGAGCATATAAGAAACCCTT
AGTATGTATTTGTATTTGTAAAATACTTCTATCAATAAAATTTCTAATTCCTAAAACCAAAATCCAGTAC
TAAAATCCAGATCTCCTAAAGTCCCTATAGATCTTTGTCGTGAATATAAACCAGACACGAGACGACTAAA
CCTGGAGCCCAGACGCCGTTCGAAGCTAGAAGTACCGCTTAGGCAGGAGGCCGTTAGGGAAAAGATGCTA
AGGCAGGGTTGGTTACGTTGACTCCCCCGTAGGTTTGGTTTAAATATGATGAAGTGGACGGAAGGAAGGA
GGAAGACAAGGAAGGATAAGGTTGCAGGCCCTGTGCAAGGTAAGAAGATGGAAATTTGATAGAGGTACGC
TACTATACTTATACTATACGCTAAGGGAATGCTTGTATTTATACCCTATACCCCCTAATAACCCCTTATC
AATTTAAGAAATAATCCGCATAAGCCCCCGCTTAAAAATTGGTATCAGAGCCATGAATAGGTCTATGACC
AAAACTCAAGAGGATAAAACCTCACCAAAATACGAAAGAGTTCTTAACTCTAAAGATAAAAGATCTTTCA
AGATCAAAACTAGTTCCCTCACACCGGTGACGGGGATCGCATGCGATATCTCGAGATCTAGCTTGGCGTA
ATCATGGTCATAGCTGTTTCCTGTGTGAAATTGTTATCCGCTCACAATTCCACACAACATACGAGCCGGA
AGCATAAAGTGTAAAGCCTGGGGTGCCTAATGAGTGAGCTAACTCACATTAATTGCGTTGCGCTCACTGC
CCGCTTTCCAGTCGGGAAACCTGTCGTGCCAGCTGCATTAATGAATCGGCCAACGCGCGGGGAGAGGCGG
TTTGCGTATTGGGCGCTCTTCCGCTTCCTCGCTCACTGACTCGCTGCGCTCGGTCGTTCGGCTGCGGCGA
GCGGTATCAGCTCACTCAAAGGCGGTAATACGGTTATCCACAGAATCAGGGGATAACGCAGGAAAGAACA
TGTGAGCAAAAGGCCAGCAAAAGGCCAGGAACCGTAAAAAGGCCGCGTTGCTGGCGTTTTTCCATAGGCT
CCGCCCCCCTGACGAGCATCACAAAAATCGACGCTCAAGTCAGAGGTGGCGAAACCCGACAGGACTATAA
AGATACCAGGCGTTTCCCCCTGGAAGCTCCCTCGTGCGCTCTCCTGTTCCGACCCTGCCGCTTACCGGAT
ACCTGTCCGCCTTTCTCCCTTCGGGAAGCGTGGCGCTTTCTCATAGCTCACGCTGTAGGTATCTCAGTTC
GGTGTAGGTCGTTCGCTCCAAGCTGGGCTGTGTGCACGAACCCCCCGTTCAGCCCGACCGCTGCGCCTTA
TCCGGTAACTATCGTCTTGAGTCCAACCCGGTAAGACACGACTTATCGCCACTGGCAGCAGCCACTGGTA
ACAGGATTAGCAGAGCGAGGTATGTAGGCGGTGCTACAGAGTTCTTGAAGTGGTGGCCTAACTACGGCTA
CACTAGAAGAACAGTATTTGGTATCTGCGCTCTGCTGAAGCCAGTTACCTTCGGAAAAAGAGTTGGTAGC
TCTTGATCCGGCAAACAAACCACCGCTGGTAGCGGTGGTTTTTTTGTTTGCAAGCAGCAGATTACGCGCA
GAAAAAAAGGATCTCAAGAAGATCCTTTGATCTTTTCTACGGGGTCTGACGCTCAGTGGAACGAAAACTC
ACGTTAAGGGATTTTGGTCATGAGATTATCAAAAAGGATCTTCACCTAGATCCTTTTAAATTAAAAATGA
AGTTTTAAATCAATCTAAAGTATATATGAGTAAACTTGGTCTGACAGTTACCAATGCTTAATCAGTGAGG
CACCTATCTCAGCGATCTGTCTATTTCGTTCATCCATAGTTGCCTGACTCCCCGTCGTGTAGATAACTAC
GATACGGGAGGGCTTACCATCTGGCCCCAGTGCTGCAATGATACCGCGAGACCCACGCTCACCGGCTCCA
GATTTATCAGCAATAAACCAGCCAGCCGGAAGGGCCGAGCGCAGAAGTGGTCCTGCAACTTTATCCGCCT
CCATCCAGTCTATTAATTGTTGCCGGGAAGCTAGAGTAAGTAGTTCGCCAGTTAATAGTTTGCGCAACGT
TGTTGCCATTGCTACAGGCATCGTGGTGTCACGCTCGTCGTTTGGTATGGCTTCATTCAGCTCCGGTTCC
CAACGATCAAGGCGAGTTACATGATCCCCCATGTTGTGCAAAAAAGCGGTTAGCTCCTTCGGTCCTCCGA
TCGTTGTCAGAAGTAAGTTGGCCGCAGTGTTATCACTCATGGTTATGGCAGCACTGCATAATTCTCTTAC
TGTCATGCCATCCGTAAGATGCTTTTCTGTGACTGGTGAGTACTCAACCAAGTCATTCTGAGAATAGTGT
ATGCGGCGACCGAGTTGCTCTTGCCCGGCGTCAATACGGGATAATACCGCGCCACATAGCAGAACTTTAA
AAGTGCTCATCATTGGAAAACGTTCTTCGGGGCGAAAACTCTCAAGGATCTTACCGCTGTTGAGATCCAG
TTCGATGTAACCCACTCGTGCACCCAACTGATCTTCAGCATCTTTTACTTTCACCAGCGTTTCTGGGTGA
GCAAAAACAGGAAGGCAAAATGCCGCAAAAAAGGGAATAAGGGCGACACGGAAATGTTGAATACTCATAC
TCTTCCTTTTTCAATATTATTGAAGCATTTATCAGGGTTATTGTCTCATGAGCGGATACATATTTGAATG
TATTTAGAAAAATAAACAAATAGGGGTTCCGCGCACATTTCCCCGAAAAGTGCCACCTGCCAGTGCCAAG
CTAATTCGAGCTCGGTACC
